Addgene plasmid #142228: TFORF0812
Purpose: Lentiviral vector for overexpressing transcription factor ORFs with unique 24-bp barcodes. Barcodes facilitate identification of transcription factors in pooled screens.
Depositing lab: Feng Zhang. Depositing organization: Broad Institute. Publication: A transcription factor atlas of directed differentiation. Joung J, Ma S, Tay T, Geiger-Schuller KR, Kirchgatterer PC, Verdine VK, Guo B, Arias-Garcia MA, Allen WE, Singh A, Kuksenko O, Abudayyeh OO, Gootenberg JS, Fu Z, Macrae RK, Buenrostro JD, Regev A, Zhang F. Cell. 2023 Jan 5;186(1):209-229.e26. doi: 10.1016/j.cell.2022.11.026. PubMed 36608654.
Backbone
  Vector backbone: pLX_TRC317
  Backbone manufacturer: Broad Institute Genetic Perturbation Platform
  Backbone size w/o insert (bp): 8264
  Vector type: Mammalian Expression, Lentiviral
  Selectable markers: Puromycin
Growth in bacteria
  Bacterial resistance: Ampicillin, 100 μg/mL
  Growth temperature: 37°C
  Growth strain: NEB Stable
  Copy number: High Copy
Gene/Insert
  Gene/Insert name: CDCA7L
  Species: H. sapiens (human)
  Insert size (bp): 1364
  Entrez Gene: CDCA7L (a.k.a. JPO2, R1, RAM2)
  Promoter: EF1a
  Cloning method: Unknown
  Sequencing primers: 5′ GGGTGGAGACTGAAGTTAGGCCAG; 3′ CACATAGCGTAAAAGGAGCAACATAG
Terms and licenses: Academic/Nonprofit Terms; Industry Terms: Not Available to Industry
Depositor comments: NM_001127370,ENST00000356195 . The transcription factor ORF portion of this plasmid was synthesized by Genewiz. Please test multiple small colonies in case of plasmid recombination. To make this collection available in a timely manner, a portion of this collection was not fully sequenced by Addgene. If an Addgene verified full plasmid sequence is not available, please contact us prior to placing an order to request the full sequence.
How to cite: TFORF0812 was a gift from Feng Zhang (Addgene plasmid # 142228 ; http://n2t.net/addgene:142228 ; RRID:Addgene_142228)
