[The description below was written by a language model from this plasmid's Addgene catalogue record and pLannotate feature annotations shown in this document.]
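Description:
TFORF0812 is a third-generation-style, self-inactivating lentiviral expression plasmid built on the pLX_TRC317 backbone and carrying the human CDCA7L open reading frame (also known as JPO2, R1 or RAM2). It belongs to a barcoded transcription factor ORF collection. It is maintained in E. coli through a high-copy ColE1/pUC-type origin and an ampicillin resistance gene (β-lactamase), and also carries an f1 origin plus remnants of a lac/lacZα cloning region flanked by T7 and T3 promoters. The depositor notes that the plasmid can recombine, as is common for LTR-containing vectors.

The viral portion begins with an RSV promoter fused to a truncated HIV-1 5' LTR, which drives production of the genomic RNA in packaging cells. This is followed by the Ψ packaging signal with a gag fragment, and the Rev response element for Rev-dependent nuclear export. Two expression units lie within the transfer region. An SV40 early promoter/origin drives puromycin N-acetyltransferase for selection of transduced mammalian cells. Downstream of a cPPT/CTS element, the EF-1α promoter drives constitutive expression of CDCA7L. A WPRE after the ORF enhances transcript stability and expression, and the ΔU3 3' LTR inactivates the LTR promoter after integration, with an SV40 poly(A) signal beyond it.

According to the record, each ORF in the collection is paired with a unique 24-bp barcode. The barcode is not annotated in the feature table, so its position cannot be stated, although a short U6-promoter-like fragment is called between the ORF and the WPRE. The construct is intended for overexpressing CDCA7L, alone or in pooled screens in which sequencing the barcode identifies the transcription factor present in each cell.
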