Features (pLannotate 1.2.2; 31 found; start..end, strand, type, name):
      5..231     +  promoter       RSV promoter: Rous sarcoma virus enhancer/promoter
    232..412     +  LTR            5' LTR (truncated): truncated 5' long terminal repeat (LTR) from HIV-1
    459..584     +  misc_feature   HIV-1 Ψ: packaging signal of human immunodeficiency virus type 1
    568..931     +  CDS            HIV-1 gag (fragment): gag protein from human immunodeficiency virus 1; gag
   1077..1310    +  misc_feature   RRE: The Rev response element (RRE) of HIV-1 allows for Rev-dependent mRNA export from the nucleus to the cytoplasm.
   1687..1713    +  CDS            Rev (fragment): human immunodeficiency virus 1 (HIV-1) Rev protein; rev; enhances nuclear export of unspliced and incompletely spliced viral mRNAs
   1720..1743    +  promoter       SV40 promoter (fragment): SV40 early promoter
   1744..1815    +  promoter       SV40 promoter (fragment): SV40 enhancer and early promoter
   1839..1974    +  rep_origin     SV40 ori: SV40 origin of replication
   2020..2616    +  CDS            PuroR (fragment): puromycin N-acetyltransferase; pac from Streptomyces; confers resistance to puromycin
   2665..2782    +  misc_feature   cPPT/CTS: central polypurine tract and central termination sequence of HIV-1
   2847..2913    +  CDS            small t antigen (fragment): SV40 (simian virus 40) small t antigen
   2920..4098    +  promoter       EF-1α promoter: strong constitutive promoter for human elongation factor EF-1α
   4115..5374    +  CDS            CDCA7L (fragment): CDA7L_HUMAN - Also known as HR1, JPO2, R1. Experimental evidence at protein level: Swiss-Prot protein existence level 1. Plays a role in transcriptional regulation as a repressor that inhibits monoamine oxidase A (MAOA) activity and gene expression by binding to the promoter. Plays an important oncogenic role in mediating the full transforming effect of MYC in medulloblastoma cells. Involved in apoptotic signaling pathways; May act downstream of P38- kinase and BCL-2, but upstream of CASP3/caspase-3 as well as CCND1/cyclin D1 and E2F1. From Homo sapiens (Human).
   5390..5443    +  promoter       U6 promoter (fragment): RNA polymerase III promoter for human U6 snRNA
   5485..6073    +  misc_feature   WPRE: woodchuck hepatitis virus posttranscriptional regulatory element
   6124..6143    +  misc_feature   cPPT/CTS (fragment): central polypurine tract and central termination sequence of HIV-1
   6145..6378    +  LTR            3' LTR (ΔU3): self-inactivating 3' long terminal repeat (LTR) from HIV-1
   6456..6577    +  polyA_signal   SV40 poly(A) signal: SV40 polyadenylation signal
   6617..6752    +  rep_origin     SV40 ori: SV40 origin of replication
   6773..6791    -  promoter       T7 promoter: promoter for bacteriophage T7 RNA polymerase
   6799..6954    +  CDS            lacZα (fragment): LacZα fragment of β-galactosidase; lacZ fragment
   6959..7387    +  rep_origin     f1 ori (sequence partly withheld): f1 bacteriophage origin of replication; arrow indicates direction of (+) strand synthesis
   7440..7544    +  promoter       AmpR promoter: bla
   7545..8405    +  CDS            AmpR: β-lactamase; bla; confers resistance to ampicillin, carbenicillin, and related antibiotics
   8576..9164    +  rep_origin     ori: high-copy-number ColE1/pMB1/pBR322/pUC origin of replication
   9347..9439    +  CDS            lacI (fragment): lac repressor; lacI; The lac repressor binds to the lac operator to inhibit transcription in E. coli. This inhibition can be relieved by adding lactose or isopropyl-β-D-thiogalactopyranoside (IPTG).
   9452..9473    +  protein_bind   CAP binding site: CAP binding activates transcription in the presence of cAMP. E. coli catabolite activator protein
   9488..9518    +  promoter       lac promoter: promoter for the E. coli lac operon
   9526..9542    +  protein_bind   lac operator: The lac repressor binds to the lac operator to inhibit transcription in E. coli. This inhibition can be relieved by adding lactose or isopropyl-β-D-thiogalactopyranoside (IPTG). lac repressor encoded by lacI
   9587..9605    +  promoter       T3 promoter: promoter for bacteriophage T3 RNA polymerase
>Addgene plasmid #142228 | TFORF0812 | addgene full sequence | sequence record 397705 | Addgene NGS Result
TTAATGTAGTCTTATGCAATACTCTTGTAGTCTTGCAACATGGTAACGATGAGTTAGCAACATGCCTTAC
AAGGAGAGAAAAAGCACCGTGCATGCCGATTGGTGGAAGTAAGGTGGTACGATCGTGCCTTATTAGGAAG
GCAACAGACGGGTCTGACATGGATTGGACGAACCACTGAATTGCCGCATTGCAGAGATATTGTATTTAAG
TGCCTAGCTCGATACATAAACGGGTCTCTCTGGTTAGACCAGATCTGAGCCTGGGAGCTCTCTGGCTAAC
TAGGGAACCCACTGCTTAAGCCTCAATAAAGCTTGCCTTGAGTGCTTCAAGTAGTGTGTGCCCGTCTGTT
GTGTGACTCTGGTAACTAGAGATCCCTCAGACCCTTTTAGTCAGTGTGGAAAATCTCTAGCAGTGGCGCC
CGAACAGGGACTTGAAAGCGAAAGGGAAACCAGAGGAGCTCTCTCGACGCAGGACTCGGCTTGCTGAAGC
GCGCACGGCAAGAGGCGAGGGGCGGCGACTGGTGAGTACGCCAAAAATTTTGACTAGCGGAGGCTAGAAG
GAGAGAGATGGGTGCGAGAGCGTCAGTATTAAGCGGGGGAGAATTAGATCGCGATGGGAAAAAATTCGGT
TAAGGCCAGGGGGAAAGAAAAAATATAAATTAAAACATATAGTATGGGCAAGCAGGGAGCTAGAACGATT
CGCAGTTAATCCTGGCCTGTTAGAAACATCAGAAGGCTGTAGACAAATACTGGGACAGCTACAACCATCC
CTTCAGACAGGATCAGAAGAACTTAGATCATTATATAATACAGTAGCAACCCTCTATTGTGTGCATCAAA
GGATAGAGATAAAAGACACCAAGGAAGCTTTAGACAAGATAGAGGAAGAGCAAAACAAAAGTAAGACCAC
CGCACAGCAAGCGGCCGCTGATCTTCAGACCTGGAGGAGGAGATATGAGGGACAATTGGAGAAGTGAATT
ATATAAATATAAAGTAGTAAAAATTGAACCATTAGGAGTAGCACCCACCAAGGCAAAGAGAAGAGTGGTG
CAGAGAGAAAAAAGAGCAGTGGGAATAGGAGCTTTGTTCCTTGGGTTCTTGGGAGCAGCAGGAAGCACTA
TGGGCGCAGCGTCAATGACGCTGACGGTACAGGCCAGACAATTATTGTCTGGTATAGTGCAGCAGCAGAA
CAATTTGCTGAGGGCTATTGAGGCGCAACAGCATCTGTTGCAACTCACAGTCTGGGGCATCAAGCAGCTC
CAGGCAAGAATCCTGGCTGTGGAAAGATACCTAAAGGATCAACAGCTCCTGGGGATTTGGGGTTGCTCTG
GAAAACTCATTTGCACCACTGCTGTGCCTTGGAATGCTAGTTGGAGTAATAAATCTCTGGAACAGATTTG
GAATCACACGACCTGGATGGAGTGGGACAGAGAAATTAACAATTACACAAGCTTAATACACTCCTTAATT
GAAGAATCGCAAAACCAGCAAGAAAAGAATGAACAAGAATTATTGGAATTAGATAAATGGGCAAGTTTGT
GGAATTGGTTTAACATAACAAATTGGCTGTGGTATATAAAATTATTCATAATGATAGTAGGAGGCTTGGT
AGGTTTAAGAATAGTTTTTGCTGTACTTTCTATAGTGAATAGAGTTAGGCAGGGATATTCACCATTATCG
TTTCAGACCCACCTCCCAACCCCGAGGGGACCCATGCATTGCATCTCAATTAGTCAGCAACCAGGTGTGG
AAAGTCCCCAGGCTCCCCAGCAGGCAGAAGTATGCAAAGCATGCGTCTCAATTAGTCAGCAACCATAGTC
CCGCCCCTAACTCCGCCCATCCCGCCCCTAACTCCGCCCAGTTCCGCCCATTCTCCGCCCCATGGCTGAC
TAATTTTTTTTATTTATGCAGAGGCCGAGGCCGCCTCGGCCTCTGAGCTATTCCAGAAGTAGTGAGGAGG
CTTTTTTGGAGGCCTAGGCTTTTGCAAAAAGCTTTCTAGAGGTACCACCGGAGCTTACCATGACCGAGTA
CAAGCCCACGGTGCGCCTCGCCACCCGCGACGACGTCCCCAGGGCCGTACGCACCCTCGCCGCCGCGTTC
GCCGACTACCCCGCCACGCGCCACACCGTCGATCCGGACCGCCACATCGAGCGGGTCACCGAGCTGCAAG
AACTCTTCCTCACGCGCGTCGGGCTCGACATCGGCAAGGTGTGGGTCGCGGACGACGGCGCCGCCGTGGC
GGTCTGGACCACGCCGGAGAGCGTCGAAGCGGGGGCGGTGTTCGCCGAGATCGGCCCGCGCATGGCCGAG
TTGAGCGGTTCCCGGCTGGCCGCGCAGCAACAGATGGAAGGCCTCCTGGCGCCGCACCGGCCCAAGGAGC
CCGCGTGGTTCCTGGCCACCGTCGGCGTCTCGCCCGACCACCAGGGCAAGGGTCTGGGCAGCGCCGTCGT
GCTCCCCGGAGTGGAGGCGGCCGAGCGCGCCGGGGTGCCCGCCTTCCTGGAGACCTCCGCGCCCCGCAAC
CTCCCCTTCTACGAGCGGCTCGGCTTCACCGTCACCGCCGACGTCGAGGTGCCCGAAGGACCGCGCACCT
GGTGCATGACCCGCAAGCCCGGTGCCAGTTAACGAATTCTAGATCTTGAGACAAATGGCAGTATTCATCC
ACAATTTTAAAAGAAAAGGGGGGATTGGGGGGTACAGTGCAGGGGAAAGAATAGTAGACATAATAGCAAC
AGACATACAAACTAAAGAATTACAAAAACAAATTACAAAAATTCAAAATTTTCGGGTTTATTACAGGGAC
AGCAGAGATCCACTTTGGCGCCGGCTCGAGGCCTGCAGGTGCAAAGATGGATAAAGTTTTAAACAGAGAG
GAATCTTTGCAGCTAATGGACCTTCTAGGTCTTGAAAGGAGTGGGAATTGGCTCCGGTGCCCGTCAGTGG
GCAGAGCGCACATCGCCCACAGTCCCCGAGAAGTTGGGGGGAGGGGTCGGCAATTGAACCGGTGCCTAGA
GAAGGTGGCGCGGGGTAAACTGGGAAAGTGATGTCGTGTACTGGCTCCGCCTTTTTCCCGAGGGTGGGGG
AGAACCGTATATAAGTGCAGTAGTCGCCGTGAACGTTCTTTTTCGCAACGGGTTTGCCGCCAGAACACAG
GTAAGTGCCGTGTGTGGTTCCCGCGGGCCTGGCCTCTTTACGGGTTATGGCCCTTGCGTGCCTTGAATTA
CTTCCACCTGGCTGCAGTACGTGATTCTTGATCCCGAGCTTCGGGTTGGAAGTGGGTGGGAGAGTTCGAG
GCCTTGCGCTTAAGGAGCCCCTTCGCCTCGTGCTTGAGTTGAGGCCTGGCCTGGGCGCTGGGGCCGCCGC
GTGCGAATCTGGTGGCACCTTCGCGCCTGTCTCGCTGCTTTCGATAAGTCTCTAGCCATTTAAAATTTTT
GATGACCTGCTGCGACGCTTTTTTTCTGGCAAGATAGTCTTGTAAATGCGGGCCAAGATCTGCACACTGG
TATTTCGGTTTTTGGGGCCGCGGGCGGCGACGGGGCCCGTGCGTCCCAGCGCACATGTTCGGCGAGGCGG
GGCCTGCGAGCGCGGCCACCGAGAATCGGACGGGGGTAGTCTCAAGCTGGCCGGCCTGCTCTGGTGCCTG
GCCTCGCGCCGCCGTGTATCGCCCCGCCCTGGGCGGCAAGGCTGGCCCGGTCGGCACCAGTTGCGTGAGC
GGAAAGATGGCCGCTTCCCGGCCCTGCTGCAGGGAGCTCAAAATGGAGGACGCGGCGCTCGGGAGAGCGG
GCGGGTGAGTCACCCACACAAAGGAAAAGGGCCTTTCCGTCCTCAGCCGTCGCTTCATGTGACTCCACGG
AGTACCGGGCGCCGTCCAGGCACCTCGATTAGTTCTCGAGCTTTTGGAGTACGTCGTCTTTAGGTTGGGG
GGAGGGGTTTTATGCGATGGAGTTTCCCCACACTGAGTGGGTGGAGACTGAAGTTAGGCCAGCTTGGCAC
TTGATGTAATTCTCCTTGGAATTTGCCCTTTTTGAGTTTGGATCTTGGTTCATTCTCAAGCCTCAGACAG
TGGTTCAAAGTTTTTTTCTTCCATTTCAGGTGTCGTGAGGCTAGCACCGCCACCATGGAAACCCTCTCGT
CAGAGGAGAGCTGCGATAGTTTTGACTCACTAGAGTCAGGGAAACAGCAGGATGTGCGCTTTCATTCCAA
ATACTTCACAGAAGAGCTAAGAAGAATTTTTATAGAGGACACTGACTCAGAGACTGAGGATTTTGCAGGA
TTTACGCAGAGTGATCTGAATGGAAAGACTAACCCAGAAGTAATGGTCGTGGAGTCAGATTTGAGTGATG
ATGGCAAAGCATCTTTGGTGAGCGAGGAAGAGGAAGATGAAGAAGAAGATAAGGCTACCCCTAGAAGAAG
CAGGTCTAGAAGAAGTAGTATTGGTCTTCGAGTAGCCTTTCAGTTCCCCACCAAGAAGCTGGCCAACAAA
CCAGATAAAAACAGTTCTTCCGAGCAGTTGTTTTCTAGCGCACGCTTACAGAATGAGAAAAAAACAATTC
TTGAAAGAAAGAAAGACTGTAGACAGGTGATACAAAGGGAAGATTCTACCTCTGAGTCTGAGGATGACTC
TCGGGATGAGAGCCAGGAGAGTTCAGATGCTTTGCTGAAAAGGACCATGAACATCAAGGAGAACAAAGCC
ATGCTTGCCCAGTTATTGGCGGAATTGAACTCGATGCCAGATTTCTTCCCAGTACGAACCCCAACCTCAG
CTTCTAGGAAGAAGACAGTGAGGCGGGCCTTCTCGGAGGGACAGATCACGCGGCGTATGAACCCAACCCG
GAGTGCGCGGCCTCCTGAGAAGTTTGCTCTAGAGAACTTCACTGTCTCAGCCGCTAAATTTGCGGAAGAG
TTTTACAGCTTCCGAAGAAGGAAGACAATTGGGGGGAAATGCCGGGAGTACAGACGACGTCACCGTATAT
CTTCTTTTCGGCCAGTGGAGGATATCACCGAAGAGGACTTAGAAAATGTTGCCATAACTGTTCGAGATAA
AATCTATGATAAAGTTCTGGGTAACACGTGCCATCAGTGTCGACAAAAGACCATCGACACCAAGACAGTG
TGTCGGAACCAGGGTTGCTGTGGTGTGCGAGGACAGTTCTGTGGACCATGCCTGCGGAACCGCTATGGGG
AGGATGTCAGATCGGCATTGCTGGACCCGGATTGGGTGTGTCCCCCCTGTCGTGGGATCTGCAATTGCAG
CTACTGTCGGAAGCGTGACGGCCGCTGTGCCACAGGAATCCTCATTCATCTGGCCAAGTTTTATGGTTAT
GACAATGTTAAGGAATATCTGGAGAGCTTACAAAAGGAGCTGGTAGAAGACAATTAGTAATGAACTAGTC
CGTAACTTGAAAGTATTTCGATTTCTTGGCTTTATATATCTTGTGGAAAGGACGATTCCAATCGCCCATT
CACCTTTACACGCGTTAAGTCGACAATCAACCTCTGGATTACAAAATTTGTGAAAGATTGACTGGTATTC
TTAACTATGTTGCTCCTTTTACGCTATGTGGATACGCTGCTTTAATGCCTTTGTATCATGCTATTGCTTC
CCGTATGGCTTTCATTTTCTCCTCCTTGTATAAATCCTGGTTGCTGTCTCTTTATGAGGAGTTGTGGCCC
GTTGTCAGGCAACGTGGCGTGGTGTGCACTGTGTTTGCTGACGCAACCCCCACTGGTTGGGGCATTGCCA
CCACCTGTCAGCTCCTTTCCGGGACTTTCGCTTTCCCCCTCCCTATTGCCACGGCGGAACTCATCGCCGC
CTGCCTTGCCCGCTGCTGGACAGGGGCTCGGCTGTTGGGCACTGACAATTCCGTGGTGTTGTCGGGGAAA
TCATCGTCCTTTCCTTGGCTGCTCGCCTGTGTTGCCACCTGGATTCTGCGCGGGACGTCCTTCTGCTACG
TCCCTTCGGCCCTCAATCCAGCGGACCTTCCTTCCCGCGGCCTGCTGCCGGCTCTGCGGCCTCTTCCGCG
TCTTCGCCTTCGCCCTCAGACGAGTCGGATCTCCCTTTGGGCCGCCTCCCCGCGTCGACTTTAAGACCAA
TGACTTACAAGGCAGCTGTAGATCTTAGCCACTTTTTAAAAGAAAAGGGGGGACTGGAAGGGCTAATTCA
CTCCCAACGAAGACAAGATCTGCTTTTTGCTTGTACTGGGTCTCTCTGGTTAGACCAGATCTGAGCCTGG
GAGCTCTCTGGCTAACTAGGGAACCCACTGCTTAAGCCTCAATAAAGCTTGCCTTGAGTGCTTCAAGTAG
TGTGTGCCCGTCTGTTGTGTGACTCTGGTAACTAGAGATCCCTCAGACCCTTTTAGTCAGTGTGGAAAAT
CTCTAGCAGTACGTATAGTAGTTCATGTCATCTTATTATTCAGTATTTATAACTTGCAAAGAAATGAATA
TCAGAGAGTGAGAGGAACTTGTTTATTGCAGCTTATAATGGTTACAAATAAAGCAATAGCATCACAAATT
TCACAAATAAAGCATTTTTTTCACTGCATTCTAGTTGTGGTTTGTCCAAACTCATCAATGTATCTTATCA
TGTCTGGCTCTAGCTATCCCGCCCCTAACTCCGCCCATCCCGCCCCTAACTCCGCCCAGTTCCGCCCATT
CTCCGCCCCATGGCTGACTAATTTTTTTTATTTATGCAGAGGCCGAGGCCGCCTCGGCCTCTGAGCTATT
CCAGAAGTAGTGAGGAGGCTTTTTTGGAGGCCTAGGGACGTACCCAATTCGCCCTATAGTGAGTCGTATT
ACGCGCGCTCACTGGCCGTCGTTTTACAACGTCGTGACTGGGAAAACCCTGGCGTTACCCAACTTAATCG
CCTTGCAGCACATCCCCCTTTCGCCAGCTGGCGTAATAGCGAAGAGGCCCGCACCGATCGCCCTTCCCAA
CAGTTGCGCAGCCTGAATGGCGAATGGG
[124 nt withheld, positions 6959-7082]
C
[91 nt withheld, positions 7084-7174]
A
[49 nt withheld, positions 7176-7224]
CCTTTGACGTTGGAGTCCACGTTCTTT
[37 nt withheld, positions 7252-7288]
ACCCTATCTCGGTCTATTCTTTTGATTTATAAGGGATTTTGCCGATTTCGGCCTATTGGTTAAAAAATGA
GCTGATTTAACAAAAATTTAACGCGAATTTTAACAAAATATTAACGCTTACAATTTAGGTGGCACTTTTC
GGGGAAATGTGCGCGGAACCCCTATTTGTTTATTTTTCTAAATACATTCAAATATGTATCCGCTCATGAG
ACAATAACCCTGATAAATGCTTCAATAATATTGAAAAAGGAAGAGTATGAGTATTCAACATTTCCGTGTC
GCCCTTATTCCCTTTTTTGCGGCATTTTGCCTTCCTGTTTTTGCTCACCCAGAAACGCTGGTGAAAGTAA
AAGATGCTGAAGATCAGTTGGGTGCACGAGTGGGTTACATCGAACTGGATCTCAACAGCGGTAAGATCCT
TGAGAGTTTTCGCCCCGAAGAACGTTTTCCAATGATGAGCACTTTTAAAGTTCTGCTATGTGGCGCGGTA
TTATCCCGTATTGACGCCGGGCAAGAGCAACTCGGTCGCCGCATACACTATTCTCAGAATGACTTGGTTG
AGTACTCACCAGTCACAGAAAAGCATCTTACGGATGGCATGACAGTAAGAGAATTATGCAGTGCTGCCAT
AACCATGAGTGATAACACTGCGGCCAACTTACTTCTGACAACGATCGGAGGACCGAAGGAGCTAACCGCT
TTTTTGCACAACATGGGGGATCATGTAACTCGCCTTGATCGTTGGGAACCGGAGCTGAATGAAGCCATAC
CAAACGACGAGCGTGACACCACGATGCCTGTAGCAATGGCAACAACGTTGCGCAAACTATTAACTGGCGA
ACTACTTACTCTAGCTTCCCGGCAACAATTAATAGACTGGATGGAGGCGGATAAAGTTGCAGGACCACTT
CTGCGCTCGGCCCTTCCGGCTGGCTGGTTTATTGCTGATAAATCTGGAGCCGGTGAGCGTGGGTCTCGCG
GTATCATTGCAGCACTGGGGCCAGATGGTAAGCCCTCCCGTATCGTAGTTATCTACACGACGGGGAGTCA
GGCAACTATGGATGAACGAAATAGACAGATCGCTGAGATAGGTGCCTCACTGATTAAGCATTGGTAACTG
TCAGACCAAGTTTACTCATATATACTTTAGATTGATTTAAAACTTCATTTTTAATTTAAAAGGATCTAGG
TGAAGATCCTTTTTGATAATCTCATGACCAAAATCCCTTAACGTGAGTTTTCGTTCCACTGAGCGTCAGA
CCCCGTAGAAAAGATCAAAGGATCTTCTTGAGATCCTTTTTTTCTGCGCGTAATCTGCTGCTTGCAAACA
AAAAAACCACCGCTACCAGCGGTGGTTTGTTTGCCGGATCAAGAGCTACCAACTCTTTTTCCGAAGGTAA
CTGGCTTCAGCAGAGCGCAGATACCAAATACTGTTCTTCTAGTGTAGCCGTAGTTAGGCCACCACTTCAA
GAACTCTGTAGCACCGCCTACATACCTCGCTCTGCTAATCCTGTTACCAGTGGCTGCTGCCAGTGGCGAT
AAGTCGTGTCTTACCGGGTTGGACTCAAGACGATAGTTACCGGATAAGGCGCAGCGGTCGGGCTGAACGG
GGGGTTCGTGCACACAGCCCAGCTTGGAGCGAACGACCTACACCGAACTGAGATACCTACAGCGTGAGCT
ATGAGAAAGCGCCACGCTTCCCGAAGGGAGAAAGGCGGACAGGTATCCGGTAAGCGGCAGGGTCGGAACA
GGAGAGCGCACGAGGGAGCTTCCAGGGGGAAACGCCTGGTATCTTTATAGTCCTGTCGGGTTTCGCCACC
TCTGACTTGAGCGTCGATTTTTGTGATGCTCGTCAGGGGGGCGGAGCCTATGGAAAAACGCCAGCAACGC
GGCCTTTTTACGGTTCCTGGCCTTTTGCTGGCCTTTTGCTCACATGTTCTTTCCTGCGTTATCCCCTGAT
TCTGTGGATAACCGTATTACCGCCTTTGAGTGAGCTGATACCGCTCGCCGCAGCCGAACGACCGAGCGCA
GCGAGTCAGTGAGCGAGGAAGCGGAAGAGCGCCCAATACGCAAACCGCCTCTCCCCGCGCGTTGGCCGAT
TCATTAATGCAGCTGGCACGACAGGTTTCCCGACTGGAAAGCGGGCAGTGAGCGCAACGCAATTAATGTG
AGTTAGCTCACTCATTAGGCACCCCAGGCTTTACACTTTATGCTTCCGGCTCGTATGTTGTGTGGAATTG
TGAGCGGATAACAATTTCACACAGGAAACAGCTATGACCATGATTACGCCAAGCGCGCAATTAACCCTCA
CTAAAGGGAACAAAAGCTGGAGCTGCAAGC
