>Addgene plasmid #142228 | TFORF0812 | depositor partial sequence | sequence record 278822 | Insert
ACCGCCACCATGGAAACCCTCTCGTCAGAGGAGAGCTGCGATAGTTTTGACTCACTAGAGTCAGGGAAAC
AGCAGGATGTGCGCTTTCATTCCAAATACTTCACAGAAGAGCTAAGAAGAATTTTTATAGAGGACACTGA
CTCAGAGACTGAGGATTTTGCAGGATTTACGCAGAGTGATCTGAATGGAAAGACTAACCCAGAAGTAATG
GTCGTGGAGTCAGATTTGAGTGATGATGGCAAAGCATCTTTGGTGAGCGAGGAAGAGGAAGATGAAGAAG
AAGATAAGGCTACCCCTAGAAGAAGCAGGTCTAGAAGAAGTAGTATTGGTCTTCGAGTAGCCTTTCAGTT
CCCCACCAAGAAGCTGGCCAACAAACCAGATAAAAACAGTTCTTCCGAGCAGTTGTTTTCTAGCGCACGC
TTACAGAATGAGAAAAAAACAATTCTTGAAAGAAAGAAAGACTGTAGACAGGTGATACAAAGGGAAGATT
CTACCTCTGAGTCTGAGGATGACTCTCGGGATGAGAGCCAGGAGAGTTCAGATGCTTTGCTGAAAAGGAC
CATGAACATCAAGGAGAACAAAGCCATGCTTGCCCAGTTATTGGCGGAATTGAACTCGATGCCAGATTTC
TTCCCAGTACGAACCCCAACCTCAGCTTCTAGGAAGAAGACAGTGAGGCGGGCCTTCTCGGAGGGACAGA
TCACGCGGCGTATGAACCCAACCCGGAGTGCGCGGCCTCCTGAGAAGTTTGCTCTAGAGAACTTCACTGT
CTCAGCCGCTAAATTTGCGGAAGAGTTTTACAGCTTCCGAAGAAGGAAGACAATTGGGGGGAAATGCCGG
GAGTACAGACGACGTCACCGTATATCTTCTTTTCGGCCAGTGGAGGATATCACCGAAGAGGACTTAGAAA
ATGTTGCCATAACTGTTCGAGATAAAATCTATGATAAAGTTCTGGGTAACACGTGCCATCAGTGTCGACA
AAAGACCATCGACACCAAGACAGTGTGTCGGAACCAGGGTTGCTGTGGTGTGCGAGGACAGTTCTGTGGA
CCATGCCTGCGGAACCGCTATGGGGAGGATGTCAGATCGGCATTGCTGGACCCGGATTGGGTGTGTCCCC
CCTGTCGTGGGATCTGCAATTGCAGCTACTGTCGGAAGCGTGACGGCCGCTGTGCCACAGGAATCCTCAT
TCATCTGGCCAAGTTTTATGGTTATGACAATGTTAAGGAATATCTGGAGAGCTTACAAAAGGAGCTGGTA
GAAGACAATTAGTAATGAACTAGTCCGTAACTTGAAAGTATTTCGATTTCTTGGCTTTATATATCTTGTG
GAAAGGACGATTCCAATCGCCCATTCACCTTTAC
