>Addgene plasmid #142228 | TFORF0812 | depositor partial sequence | sequence record 278823 | Barcode
TTCCAATCGCCCATTCACCTTTAC
